Addgene plasmid #47662: pAC-EsaR-D91G-EsaI
Purpose: esaI gene downstream of esaR-a272g in pAC-EsaR-D91G (CmR)
Depositing lab: Cynthia Collins. Depositing organization: Rensselaer Polytechnic Institute. Publication: Engineering the esaR Promoter for Tunable Quorum Sensing-Dependent Gene Expression. Shong J, Collins CH. ACS Synth Biol. 2013 Jul 23. 10.1021/sb4000433 PubMed 23879176.
Backbone
  Vector backbone: pAC-EsaR-D91G
  Backbone size w/o insert (bp): 4511
  Total vector size (bp): 5332
  Vector type: Bacterial Expression, Synthetic Biology
Growth in bacteria
  Bacterial resistance: Chloramphenicol, 25 μg/mL
  Growth temperature: 37°C
  Growth strain: DH5alpha
  Copy number: High Copy
Gene/Insert
  Gene/Insert name: esaI-term
  Insert size (bp): 821
  Promoter: Plac
  Cloning method: Restriction Enzyme; 5′ cloning site BamHI (not destroyed); 3′ cloning site SalI (not destroyed)
  Sequencing primers: 5′ tattacgctgatgtccggcctgc; 3′ gttgaaggctctcaagggcatcg
Resource information
  A portion of this plasmid was derived from a plasmid made by: A DNA fragment containing a ribosome binding site, codon-optimized esaI, and transcriptional terminator was commercially synthesized and cloned downstream of esaR between BamHI and SalI in pAC-EsaR-D91G.
Terms and licenses: Academic/Nonprofit Terms; Industry Terms: Not Available to Industry
Depositor comments: esaI is 636 bp and indicated as lowercase letters in the partial sequence (between BamHI and XhoI sites). Please see pAC-EsaR-D91G for lac promoter and esaR-D91G sequence information.
How to cite: pAC-EsaR-D91G-EsaI was a gift from Cynthia Collins (Addgene plasmid # 47662 ; http://n2t.net/addgene:47662 ; RRID:Addgene_47662)
