[The description below was written by a language model from this plasmid's Addgene catalogue record.]
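Description:
pAC-EsaR-D91G-EsaI is a bacterial expression plasmid for synthetic biology work on quorum sensing, built on the pAC-EsaR-D91G backbone. It totals about 5.3 kb, is selected with chloramphenicol, and is catalogued as high copy and propagated in a standard E. coli cloning strain. The record does not name the origin of replication, and no feature table is provided, so the layout can only be inferred from the catalogue fields.

The parent vector already carries esaR-D91G, a variant of the EsaR quorum-sensing transcriptional regulator with an a272g nucleotide change that gives the D91G substitution, expressed from the lac promoter. Into this backbone, an 821 bp commercially synthesized fragment was inserted between BamHI and SalI, both of which are retained, immediately downstream of esaR. The fragment contains a ribosome binding site, a codon-optimized 636 bp esaI coding sequence and a transcriptional terminator. Because esaI has its own ribosome binding site but no separate promoter is listed, the two genes appear to form a bicistronic unit driven by Plac, with the terminator closing the transcript.

EsaI is the acyl-homoserine lactone synthase partner of EsaR, so a cell carrying this plasmid makes both the signal molecule and the regulator that senses it. This gives a self-contained quorum-sensing module in which EsaR activity changes as signal accumulates with cell density. In line with the associated work on engineering the esaR promoter for tunable quorum sensing-dependent expression, the plasmid would typically be paired with a compatible plasmid carrying an EsaR-responsive promoter, although the record does not specify one. The depositor refers users to the parent plasmid entry for the lac promoter and esaR-D91G sequence details.
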