>Addgene plasmid #47662 | pAC-EsaR-D91G-EsaI | depositor partial sequence | sequence record 68167 | esaI-transcriptional terminator between BamHI and SalI sites in pAC-EsaR-D91G
GGATCCCGCGAGGGCCGCAGTAACTTTTAAGAGGAAATGGAATGCTGGAGCTGTTCGACGTTAGCTATGA
AGAACTGCAGACCACCCGTAGCGAAGAGCTGTACAAACTGCGCAAGAAAACCTTCTCTGACCGCCTGGGT
TGGGAAGTTATTTGCTCTCAGGGCATGGAATCCGACGAATTTGACGGTCCGGGCACCCGCTACATCCTGG
GTATCTGCGAAGGCCAGCTGGTATGTAGCGTTCGCTTCACCTCTCTGGATCGTCCGAATATGATCACCCA
CACCTTTCAGCATTGTTTCAGCGATGTCACTCTGCCAGCCTACGGCACCGAATCCTCTCGTTTCTTCGTG
GACAAAGCGCGTGCACGCGCCCTGCTGGGTGAACACTACCCGATCAGCCAGGTACTGTTCCTGGCGATGG
TGAACTGGGCGCAGAACAACGCTTACGGCAACATCTACACGATCGTTTCTCGTGCAATGCTGAAAATTCT
GACCCGCTCCGGCTGGCAAATCAAAGTGATTAAAGAAGCATTCCTGACCGAAAAAGAACGTATCTACCTG
CTGACTCTGCCGGCAGGCCAGGATGATAAACAGCAGCTGGGCGGTGATGTTGTGTCCCGTACCGGTTGCC
CTCCAGTGGCAGTTACCACTTGGCCGCTGACCCTGCCGGTGTAATAACTCGAGTCAGACTGGCTAATGCA
CCCAGTAAGGCAGCGGTATCATCAACAGGCTTACCCGTCTTACTGTCCCTAGTGCTTGGATTCTCACCAA
TAAAAAACGCCCGGCGGCAACCGAGCGTTCTGAACAAATCCAGATGTCGAC
