>Addgene plasmid #47662 | pAC-EsaR-D91G-EsaI | addgene partial sequence | sequence record 69366 | pBR322ori-F (5'-GGGAAACGCCTGGTATCTTT-3')
GGGTTTCGCCACCACTGATTTGAGCGTCAGATTTCGTGATGCTTGTCAGGGGGGCGGAGCCTATGGAAAA
ACGGCTTTGCCGCGGCCCTCTCACTTCCCTGTTAAGTATCTTCCTGGCATCTTCCAGGAAATCTCCGCCC
CGTTCGTAAGCCATTTCCGCTCGCCGCAGTCGAACGACCGAGCGTAGCGAGTCAGTGAGCGAGGAAGCGG
AATATATCCTGTATCACATATTCTGCTGACGCACCGGTGCAGCCTTTTTTCTCCTGCCACATGAAGCACT
TCACTGACACCCTCATCAGTGCCAACATAGTAAGCCAGTATACACTCCGCTAGCGCTGATGTCCGGCGGT
GCTTTTGCCGTTACGCACCACCCCGTCAGTAGCTGAACAGGAGGGACAGCTGATAGAAACAGAAGCCACT
GGAGCACCTCAAAAACACCATCATACACTAAATCAGTAAGTTGGCAGCATCACCCGACGCACTTTGCGCC
GAATAAATACCTGTGACGGAAGATCACTTCGCAGAATAAATAAATCCTGGTGTCCCTGTTGATACCGGGA
AGCCCTGGGCCAACTTTTGGCGAAAATGAGACGTTGATCGGCACGTAAGAGGTTCCAACTTTCACCATAA
TGAAATAAGATCACTACCGGGCGTATTTTTTGAGTTATCGAGATTTTCAGGAGCTAAGGAAGCTAAAATG
GAGAAAAAAATCACTGGATATACCACCGTTGATATATCCCAATGGCATCGTAAAGAACATTTTGAGGCAT
TTCAGTCAGTTGCTCAATGTACCTATAACCAGACCGTTCA
