>Addgene plasmid #47662 | pAC-EsaR-D91G-EsaI | addgene partial sequence | sequence record 70370 | Tet-internal-R 5'-aaggagctgactgggttgaag-3'
GATTTGTTCAGAACGCTCGGTTGCCGCCGGGCGTTTTTTATTGGTGAGAATCCAAGCACTAGGGACAGTA
AGACGGGTAAGCCTGTTGATGATACCGCTGCCTTACTGGGTGCATTAGCCAGTCTGACTCGAGTTATTAC
ACCGGCAGGGTCAGCGGCCAAGTGGTAACTGCCACTGGAGGGCAACCGGTACGGGACACAACATCACCGC
CCAGCTGCTGTTTATCATCCTGGCCTGCCGGCAGAGTCAGCAGGTAGATACGTTCTTTTTCGGTCAGGAA
TGCTTCTTTAATCACTTTGATTTGCCAGCCGGAGCGGGTCAGAATTTTCAGCATTGCACGAGAAACGATC
GTGTAGATGTTGCCGTAAGCGTTGTTCTGCGCCCAGTTCACCATCGCCAGGAACAGTACCTGGCTGATCG
GGTAGTGTTCACCCAGCAGGGCGCGTGCACGCGCTTTGTCCACGAAGAAACGAGAGGATTCGGTGCCGTA
GGCTGGCAGAGTGACATCGCTGAAACAATGCTGAAAGGTGTGGGTGATCATATTCGGACGATCCAGAGAG
GTGAAGCGAACGCTACATACCAGCTGGCCTTCGCAGATACCCAGGATGTAGCGGGTGCCCGGACCGTCAA
ATTCGTCGGATTCCATGCCCTGAGAGCAAATAACTTCCCAACCCAGGCGGTCAGAGAAGGTTTTCTTGCG
CAGTTTGTACAGCTCTTCGCTACGGGTGGTCTGCAGTTCTTCATAGCTAACGTCGAACAGCTCCAGCATT
CCATTTCCTCTTAAAAGTTACTGCGGCCCTCGC
