>Addgene plasmid #47662 | pAC-EsaR-D91G-EsaI | addgene partial sequence | sequence record 70416 | p15A-F 5'-gattacgcgcagaccaaaac-3'
TTCTAGACCAATACGCAAACCGCCTCTCCCCGCGCGTTGGCCGATTCATTAATGCAGCTGGCACGACAGG
TTTCCCGACTGGAAAGCGGGCAGTGAGCGCAACGCAATTAATGTGAGTTAGCTCACTCATTAGGCACCCC
AGGCTTTACACTTTATGCTTCCGGCTCGTATGTTGTGTGGAATTGTGAGCGGATAACAATTTCACACAGG
AAACATAAAGAGGAGAAAGGTACCCATGATGTTCTCTTTCTTCCTTGAAAACCAAACAATAACGGATACG
CTTCAGACTTACATACAGAGAAAGTTATCTCCGCTGGGTAGTCCGGATTACGCTTACACTGTTGTGAGCA
AAAAAAATCCTTCAAATGTTCTGATTATTTCCAGTTATCCTGACGAATGGATTAGGTTATACCGCGCTAA
CAACTTTCAGCTGACCGATCCCGTTATTCTCACGGCCTTTAAACGCACCTCGCCGTTTGCCTGGGATGAG
AATATTACGCTGATGTCCGGCCTGCGGTTCACCAAAATTTTCTCTTTATCCAAGCAATACAACATCGTTA
ACGGCTTTACCTATGTCCTGCATGACCACATGAACAACCTTGCTCTGTTGTCCGTGATCATTAAAGGCAA
CGATCAGACTGCGCTGGAGCAACGCCTTGCTGCCGAACAGGGCACGATGCAGATGCTGCTGATTGATTTT
AACGAGCAGATGTACCGACTGGCAGGCACCGAAGGCGAGCGAGCCCCGGCGTTAAATCAGAGCGCGGACA
AAACGATATTTTCCTCGCGTGAAAATGAGGTGTTGTACTGGGCGAGTATGGGCAAAACCTA
